Addgene plasmid #159048: pMSR:MSMEG_0251:Dendra
Purpose: T7 expression of C-term fluorescent fusion in E. coli
Depositing lab: Keith Derbyshire & Joseph Wade. Depositing organization: Wadsworth Center, New York State Department of Health. Publication: A Mycobacterial Systems Resource for the Research Community. Judd JA, Canestrari J, Clark R, Joseph A, Lapierre P, Lasek-Nesselquist E, Mir M, Palumbo M, Smith C, Stone M, Upadhyay A, Wirth SE, Dedrick RM, Meier CG, Russell DA, Dills A, Dove E, Kester J, Wolf ID, Zhu J, Rubin ER, Fortune S, Hatfull GF, Gray TA, Wade JT, Derbyshire KM. mBio. 2021 Mar 2;12(2). pii: mBio.02401-20. doi: 10.1128/mBio.02401-20. PubMed 33653882.
Backbone
  Vector backbone: pMSR:Dendra
  Vector type: Bacterial Expression ; Integrating Mycobacterial Expression Vector attL5
Growth in bacteria
  Bacterial resistance: Apramycin, 25 μg/mL
  Growth temperature: 37°C
  Growth strain: DH5alpha
  Copy number: High Copy
Gene/Insert
  Gene/Insert name: MSMEG_0251
  Species: M. smegmatis
  Promoter: pmycTetO
  Tag / fusion protein: Gly-Ala Linker/Dendra2/1x Flag Tag (C terminal on insert)
  Cloning method: Ligation Independent Cloning
  Sequencing primers: 5′ TGATAGAGTTTGTCCTCCCTATCAG; 3′ TCCATATGCACCTTGACACG
Terms and licenses: Academic/Nonprofit Terms; Industry Terms: Not Available to Industry
Depositor comments: NCBI reference sequence: CP000480.1. 5' cloning site: Ase1, destroyed during cloning. 3' cloning site: HindIII, not destroyed during cloning
How to cite: pMSR:MSMEG_0251:Dendra was a gift from Keith Derbyshire & Joseph Wade (Addgene plasmid # 159048 ; http://n2t.net/addgene:159048 ; RRID:Addgene_159048)
