[The description below was written by a language model from this plasmid's Addgene catalogue record and pLannotate feature annotations shown in this document.]
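Description:
pMSR:MSMEG_0251:Dendra is a 5,576 nt bacterial expression plasmid that doubles as an integrating mycobacterial vector, built on the pMSR:Dendra backbone as part of a systems resource of tagged Mycobacterium smegmatis genes. In E. coli it replicates from a high-copy ColE1/pUC-type origin and is selected with apramycin through the aac(3)IV acetyltransferase gene. It carries no annotated mycobacterial replication origin. Instead it encodes the mycobacteriophage L5 integrase, with a fragment of the neighbouring L5 gene 32. This integrase mediates site-specific recombination into the L5 attachment site of the mycobacterial chromosome, consistent with the catalogue's "attL5" integrating designation. The phage attachment site itself is not separately annotated in the feature table.

The insert is the M. smegmatis open reading frame MSMEG_0251, introduced by ligation-independent cloning. The automated annotation does not label it, but it presumably occupies the unannotated interval between the promoter region and Dendra2. Its C terminus is fused through a Gly-Ala linker to Dendra2, a green-to-red photoconvertible fluorescent protein, followed by a single FLAG epitope and a T7 terminator fragment. Two promoter systems lie upstream. The first is the recorded pmycTetO promoter, a tetracycline-operator-controlled mycobacterial promoter. Its tet operator sequences are probably what the annotation software scored as short "tight TRE" fragments, rather than any mammalian element. The second is a T7 promoter that allows expression in E. coli strains supplying T7 RNA polymerase, which is the purpose stated in the record. The construct therefore supports fluorescence imaging and photoconversion of the MSMEG_0251 fusion protein, and FLAG-based detection or purification, in either host. The record does not describe the function of MSMEG_0251.
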