Features (pLannotate 1.2.2; 13 found; start..end, strand, type, name):
     15..32      +  promoter       tight TRE promoter (fragment): Tet-responsive promoter PTight, consisting of seven tet operator sequences followed by the minimal CMV promoter
     46..64      +  promoter       T7 promoter: promoter for bacteriophage T7 RNA polymerase
    797..1483    +  CDS            Dendra2: Dendra2 is a photoconvertible green fluorescent protein published in 2006, derived from Dendronephthya sp.. It has high acid sensitivity.
   1523..1543    +  CDS            FLAG (fragment): FLAG® epitope tag, followed by an enterokinase cleavage site
   1552..1594    +  terminator     T7 terminator (fragment): transcription terminator for bacteriophage T7 RNA polymerase
   1800..2600    +  CDS            ApmR: aminoglycoside 3-N-acetyltransferase type IV ; aac(3)IV; confers resistance to apramycin (Paget and Davies, 1996)
   2667..2684    -  misc_feature   MCS (fragment): pBluescript multiple cloning site
   2725..3313    +  rep_origin     ori: high-copy-number ColE1/pMB1/pBR322/pUC origin of replication
   3481..3509    +  misc_feature   MCS (fragment): pUC18/19 multiple cloning site
   4069..5181    +  CDS            33: VINT_BPML5 - Also known as int. Protein inferred from homology: Swiss-Prot protein existence level 3. Integrase is necessary for integration of the phage into the host genome by site-specific recombination. From Mycobacterium phage L5 (Mycobacteriophage L5).
   5243..5347    -  CDS            32 (fragment): VG32_BPML5 - Protein predicted: Swiss-Prot protein existence level 4. From Mycobacterium phage L5 (Mycobacteriophage L5).
   5403..5507    +  CDS            Y4104_STRCO (fragment): Protein inferred from homology: Swiss-Prot protein existence level 3. From Streptomyces coelicolor (strain ATCC BAA-471 / A3(2) / M145).
   5565..8       +  promoter       tight TRE promoter (fragment) (across the origin): Tet-responsive promoter PTight, consisting of seven tet operator sequences followed by the minimal CMV promoter
>Addgene plasmid #159048 | pMSR:MSMEG_0251:Dendra | addgene full sequence | sequence record 316075 | Addgene NGS Result
TGATAGAGTTTGTCCTCCCTATCAGTGATAGATAGGCTTAAGGAGTAATACGACTCACTATAGGGAGAAG
GAGGCCATTATGACGCCCGACATCGTGGAGGACCTCCAGCAAGAATCCTCACCCGAAACCGATGCGGTTC
CGGGTGTCCGACGGGTCCTGCTGGTCTGGGACGCACCGAATCTGGACATGGGTCTCGGGTCGATTCTCGG
CGGCAGGCCCACAGCCGCGCACCGCCCGCGGTTCGACGCGCTGGGCCGGTGGCTTCTGGCCTATACCGCC
GAGCTGGCCGACGGTGTCGGCGCGGAGGAAACCGCGATCTCCCATGAGCCCGAGGCGACGGTCTTCACCA
ACATCGCGCCAGGTAGCGCCGATGTCGTGCGCCCGTGGGTCGAGGCGTTGCGTAACGTGGGTTTCGCCGT
CTTCGCCAAACCGAAGATCGATGAAGACAGCGATGTCGACAGCGACATGCTCGACCACATCGCACTGCGC
AGACGTGAGGGGCTGGCGGCGGTACTGGTCGCCTCCGCGGACGGGCAGGCGTTCCGGCAACCGCTGGAGG
AAATCGCCCGTGAGGGCACGCCTGTGCAGGTTCTCGGATTTCGCGAACATGCCAGCTGGGCGCTAGCGTC
GGATACCTTGGAGTTTGTCGATCTGGAGGATATTCCTGGTGTTTTCCGGGAACCGCTGCCACGGATCGGC
CTGGACTCGCTACCCGAGCAGGGGGCGTGGCTGCAGCCGTTCCGGCCGTTGTCGTCGCTACTGACCTCGC
GTGTGAAGCTTGGTGCGGCCGCGGGCAACACGCCTGGCATCAATCTGATCAAGGAGGACATGCGTGTCAA
GGTGCATATGGAGGGCAACGTGAACGGTCACGCCTTCGTGATCGAGGGGGAGGGTAAGGGTAAGCCTTAC
GAAGGGACCCAGACCGCCAACCTCACCGTCAAGGAGGGCGCCCCTCTCCCATTCTCGTACGATATCCTCA
CTACCGCGGTGCATTACGGGAACCGCGTGTTCACCAAGTACCCCGAGGATATCCCTGACTACTTCAAGCA
GAGCTTCCCGGAGGGATACTCCTGGGAGCGGACGATGACCTTCGAAGACAAGGGTATCTGTACGATCCGC
AGCGACATCTCGCTGGAAGGGGACTGTTTCTTCCAGAACGTCCGTTTCAAGGGGACCAACTTTCCGCCGA
ACGGCCCGGTCATGCAGAAGAAGACCCTCAAGTGGGAGCCGAGCACGGAGAAGCTGCACGTTCGGGACGG
CCTCCTGGTCGGCAACATCAACATGGCGCTGCTGCTGGAAGGCGGCGGCCACTACCTATGCGACTTCAAG
ACCACGTACAAAGCGAAGAAGGTCGTCCAGCTGCCCGACGCGCACTTCGTGGACCACCGCATCGAAATCC
TGGGGAACGATTCGGACTACAACAAGGTCAAGTTGTACGAGCACGCTGTGGCACGCTATAGCCCGCTCCC
GTCGCAGGTCTGGTTCGAAGGCGGCGGCGGGGAGAACCTGTATTTCCAGGACTACAAGGACGACGACGAC
AAGTGATTTAAATAACCCCTTGGGGCCTCTAAACGGGTCTTGAGGGGTTTTTTGTTAACTAGCGTACGAT
CGAATTCCTGCAGCTCACGGTAACTGATGCCGTATTTGCAGTACCAGCGTACGGCCCACAGAATGATGTC
ACGCTGAAAATGCCGGCCTTTGAATGGGTTCATGTGCAGCTCCATCAGCAAAAGGGGATGATAAGTTTAT
CACCACCGACTATTTGCAACAGTGCCGTTGATCGTGCTATGATCGACTGATGTCATCAGCGGTGGAGTGC
AATGTCGTGCAATACGAATGGCGAAAAGCCGAGCTCATCGGTCAGCTTCTCAACCTTGGGGTTACCCCCG
GCGGTGTGCTGCTGGTCCACAGCTCCTTCCGTAGCGTCCGGCCCCTCGAAGATGGGCCACTTGGACTGAT
CGAGGCCCTGCGTGCTACGCTGGGTCCGGGAGGGACGCTCGTCATGCCCTCGTGGTCAGGTCTGGACGAC
GAGCCGTTCGATCCTGCCACGTCGCCCGTTACACCGGACCTTGGAGTTGTCTCTGACACATTCTGGCGCC
TGCCAAATGTAAAGCGCAGCGCCCATCCATTTGCCTTTGCGGCAGCGGGGCCACAGGCAGAGCAGATCAT
CTCTGATCCATTGCCCCTGCCACCTTACTCGCCTGCAAGCCCGGTCGCCCGTGTCCATGAACTCGATGGG
CAGGTACTTCTCCTCGGCGTGGGACACGATGCCAACACGACGCTGCATCTTGCCGAGTTGATGGCAAAGG
TTCCCTATGGGGTGCCGAGACACTGCACCATTCTTCAGGATGGCAAGTTGGTACGCGTCGATTATCTCGA
GAATGACCACTGCTGTGAGCGCTTTGCCTTGGCGGACAGGTGGCTCAAGGAGAAGAGCCTTCAGAAGGAA
GGTCCAGTCGGTCATGCCTTTGCTCGGTTGATCCGCTCCCGCGACATTGTGGCGACAGCCCTGGGTCAAC
TGGGCCGAGATCCGTTGATCTTCCTGCATCCGCCAGAGGCGGGATGCGAAGAATGCGATGCCGCTCGCCA
GTCGATTGGCTGAGCTCATGAGCGGAGAACGAGATGACGTTGGAGGGGCAAGGTCGCGCTGATTGCTGGG
GCAACACGGGGGATCCACTAGTTCCATGAGCGTCAGACCCCGTAGAAAAGATCAAAGGATCTTCTTGAGA
TCCTTTTTTTCTGCGCGTAATCTGCTGCTTGCAAACAAAAAAACCACCGCTACCAGCGGTGGTTTGTTTG
CCGGATCAAGAGCTACCAACTCTTTTTCCGAAGGTAACTGGCTTCAGCAGAGCGCAGATACCAAATACTG
TCCTTCTAGTGTAGCCGTAGTTAGGCCACCACTTCAAGAACTCTGTAGCACCGCCTACATACCTCGCTCT
GCTAATCCTGTTACCAGTGGCTGCTGCCAGTGGCGATAAGTCGTGTCTTACCGGGTTGGACTCAAGACGA
TAGTTACCGGATAAGGCGCAGCGGTCGGGCTGAACGGGGGGTTCGTGCACACAGCCCAGCTTGGAGCGAA
CGACCTACACCGAACTGAGATACCTACAGCGTGAGCTATGAGAAAGCGCCACGCTTCCCGAGGGGAGAAA
GGCGGACAGGTATCCGGTAAGCGGCAGGGTCGGAACAGGAGAGCGCACGAGGGAGCTTCCAGGGGGAAAC
GCCTGGTATCTTTATAGTCCTGTCGGGTTTCGCCACCTCTGACTTGAGCGTCGATTTTTGTGATGCTCGT
CAGGGGGGCGGAGCCTATGGAAAAACGCCAGCAACGCGGCCTTTTTACGGTTCCTGGCCTTTTGCTGGCC
TTTTGCTCACATGTTCTTTCCTGCGTTATCCCCTGATTCTGTGGATAACCGTATTACCGCCTTTGAGTGA
GCTGATACCGCTCGCCGCAGCCGAACGACCGAGCGCAACGCGTGCGGCCGCGGTACCCGGGGATCCTCTA
GAGTCGACCACCAAGGGCACCATCTCTGCTTGGGCCACCCCGTTGGCCGCAGCCAGCTCGCTGAGAGCCG
TGAACGACAGGGCGAACGCCAGCCCGCCGACGGCGAGGGTTCCGACCGCTGCAACTCCCGGTGCAACCTT
GTCCCGGTCTATTCTCTTCACTGCACCAGCTCCAATCTGGTGTGAATGCCCCTCGTCTGTTCGCGCAGGC
GGGGGGCTCTATTCGTTTGTCAGCATCGAAAGTAGCCAGATCAGGGATGCGTTGCAACCGCGTATGCCCA
GGTCAGAAGAGTCGCACAAGAGTTGCAGACCCCTGGAAAGAAAAATGGCCAGAGGGCGAAAACACCCTCT
GACCAGCGGAGCGGGCGACGGGAATCGAACCCGCGTAGCTAGTTTGGAAGAATGGGTGTCTGCCGACCAC
ATATGGGCCGGTCAAGATAGGTTTTTACCCCCTCTCGGCTGCATCCTCTAAGTGGAAAGAAATTGCAGGT
CGTAGAAGCGCGTTGAAGCCTGAGAGTTGCACAGGAGTTGCAACCCGGTAGCCTTGTTCACGACGAGAGG
AGACCTAGTTGGCACGTCGCGGATGGGGATCGCTGAAGACTCAGCGCAGCGGGAGGATCCAAGCCTCATA
CGTCAACCCGCAGGACGGTGTGAGGTACTACGCGCTGCAGACCTACGACAACAAGATGGACGCCGAAGCC
TGGCTCGCGGGCGAGAAGCGGCTCATCGAGATGGAGACCTGGACCCCTCCACAGGACCGGGCGAAGAAGG
CAGCCGCCAGCGCCATCACGCTGGAGGAGTACACCCGGAAGTGGCTCGTGGAGCGCGACCTCGCAGACGG
CACCAGGGATCTGTACAGCGGGCACGCGGAGCGCCGCATCTACCCGGTGCTAGGTGAAGTGGCGGTCACA
GAGATGACGCCAGCTCTGGTGCGTGCGTGGTGGGCCGGGATGGGTAGGAAGCACCCGACTGCCCGCCGGC
ATGCCTACAACGTCCTCCGGGCGGTGATGAACACAGCGGTCGAGGACAAGCTGATCGCAGAGAACCCGTG
CCGGATCGAGCAGAAGGCAGCCGATGAGCGCGACGTAGAGGCGCTGACGCCTGAGGAGCTGGACATCGTC
GCCGCTGAGATCTTCGAGCACTACCGGATCGCGGCATACATCCTGGCGTGGACGAGCCTCCGGTTCGGAG
AGCTGATCGAGCTTCGCCGCAAGGACATCGTGGACGACGGCATGACGATGAAGCTCCGGGTGCGCCGTGG
CGCTTCCCGCGTGGGGAACAAGATCGTCGTTGGCAACGCCAAGACCGTCCGGTCGAAGCGTCCTGTGACG
GTTCCGCCTCACGTCGCGGAGATGATCCGAGCGCACATGAAGGACCGTACGAAGATGAACAAGGGCCCCG
AGGCATTCCTGGTGACCACGACGCAGGGCAACCGGCTGTCGAAGTCCGCGTTCACCAAGTCGCTGAAGCG
TGGCTACGCCAAGATCGGTCGGCCGGAACTCCGCATCCACGACCTCCGCGCTGTCGGCGCTACGTTCGCC
GCTCAGGCAGGTGCGACGACCAAGGAGCTGATGGCCCGTCTCGGTCACACGACTCCTAGGATGGCGATGA
AGTACCAGATGGCGTCTGAGGCCCGCGACGAGGCTATCGCTGAGGCGATGTCCAAGCTGGCCAAGACCTC
CTGAAACGCAAAAAGCCCCCCTCCCAAGGACACTGAGTCCTAAAGAGGGGGGTTTCTTGTCAGTACGCGA
AGAACCACGCCTGGCCGCGAGCGCCAGCACCGCCGCTCTGTGCGGAGACCTGGGCACCAGCCCCGCCGCC
GCCAGGAGCATTGCCGTTCCCGCCAGAAATCTAGACGGTGACCACAACGCGCCCGCTTTGATCGGGGACG
TCGAAATATTGGATCGTCGGCACCGTCACGGCCGTGGGAGGCGGCACGATCCGCGACGTGATGATCGGCC
GCATCCCCACGGTGCTGCGCAGTGAGCTCTACGCCATCCCGGCGTTGATCTGTGCGTTCGCACGCACAGG
CCCGGTGTGAGAAGGGTCTCTGACGAGCGGGAGAACTCCCTATCAG
