>Addgene plasmid #159048 | pMSR:MSMEG_0251:Dendra | depositor partial sequence | sequence record 306990 | insert sequence
ATGACGCCCGACATCGTGGAGGACCTCCAGCAAGAATCCTCACCCGAAACCGATGCGGTTCCGGGTGTCC
GACGGGTCCTGCTGGTCTGGGACGCACCGAATCTGGACATGGGTCTCGGGTCGATTCTCGGCGGCAGGCC
CACAGCCGCGCACCGCCCGCGGTTCGACGCGCTGGGCCGGTGGCTTCTGGCCTATACCGCCGAGCTGGCC
GACGGTGTCGGCGCGGAGGAAACCGCGATCTCCCATGAGCCCGAGGCGACGGTCTTCACCAACATCGCGC
CAGGTAGCGCCGATGTCGTGCGCCCGTGGGTCGAGGCGTTGCGTAACGTGGGTTTCGCCGTCTTCGCCAA
ACCGAAGATCGATGAAGACAGCGATGTCGACAGCGACATGCTCGACCACATCGCACTGCGCAGACGTGAG
GGGCTGGCGGCGGTACTGGTCGCCTCCGCGGACGGGCAGGCGTTCCGGCAACCGCTGGAGGAAATCGCCC
GTGAGGGCACGCCTGTGCAGGTTCTCGGATTTCGCGAACATGCCAGCTGGGCGCTAGCGTCGGATACCTT
GGAGTTTGTCGATCTGGAGGATATTCCTGGTGTTTTCCGGGAACCGCTGCCACGGATCGGCCTGGACTCG
CTACCCGAGCAGGGGGCGTGGCTGCAGCCGTTCCGGCCGTTGTCGTCGCTACTGACCTCGCGTGTG
